>Addgene plasmid #223452 | pEY105 | addgene full sequence | sequence record 441785 | Addgene NGS Result
TCACACAGGAAACAGCTATGACCATGATTACGCCAAGCTGTAAGTTTAAACATGATCTTACTAACTAACT
ATTCTCATTTAAATTTTCAGAGCTTAAAAATGGCTGAAATCACTCACAACGATGGATACGCTAACAACTT
GGAAATGAAATAAGCTTGCATGCCTGCAGAATAGTATTCCCGAGAACGGAGATTCCCGTAATTTTTCTGG
TTCACTGAATTAGTTCTGTTATGATGTTTTCCACAATGACACAAAAAATAGTAAGTGAAATATTCATATT
TCTATAAAATCCAAACTTTCCGTTGAACTTTATTGAAATTTTTTGGTTTTGTTTTAAAGGAAGTGTTTGA
TACTTTTACTGTTTTATTGAGTTACTGTTTTATTGAGAGCAAATTCTGAATATTCGTGGAAAAAAGAATT
TTAATAAACTAACAGGCATAATTTTAATATTTTTGGTGAAATAGTAAAAAATCAGCGTCTGAAAGATGCA
GAACTTACTTGAATATTGAAAATTTTCAATTATAAAATTGTAATCTGCTTCATAATGTTTTTAAAAATTA
GGGAATTCCTTTGGATATGTTACAAGGACTGCTAGTTTTGATAAGATTTAATGTGAAATATTTCTTCATG
GAAATTAAAATTTGAACAATAATGAGATTCGCTAGGAAAATTTCCAATAAATTTTTTGACAATATGTTAA
AAATTTATTGCACAATAATTTTGATAATTTTTTGCAAATAACCGAAAAAAAAAATAGAATACGTAGATTT
TGCCACAATTATCAAAACAATATTTGCTCGAATGAATATTCATTTTTGATAATCCAGAGACAGACAAAAT
ATAACTATACTTTTTCTGGAAACATGAAAAATTATTAGAAATGCCCAGGGATTAATTTGATTTTTGAAAA
ATTGTAACTTGTTTCATAATGCTTTCATAAGTTTGGATTTGCGTTTGGCTCATTACTTGTAATGACATTT
CAAGATTATATGAAAATTACCTTCACAGCAGAAAACAACATTGGATTCAGATAAGAAATGCAAAAATCGT
GATAAAGTTCCAAAATATTCTTTAAACAATTTTTCAATCATACTGGCAATCATTAGAGATACCAAAATTT
TTCTGGAAATCTTAAAACAAAATCATGAAAAAATAATCATTTAAAAATAATATGATTTTTCAAAATCCTT
ACCTGTTTCTTGATGTTTTCATCAACTCTCTGAACGCTTTTATTTATTAGCCAGCCGTGACGGCACCTTC
GGCGCGGCCCCCGACTTCTGGGGCTGAAAATTAATTTTTTATGAAACTACCGTAACCCTACAGTATTCCT
ACCGTACCACTATTGTACCACTACAGTACCCCGACTATATCCCTTCACTAACCCCAACTCACTATCCCTC
CAGAAGCCAAAACTTCACAGACTACAAAGACTACATAGACTACAAACTATGGACACACAGAATAAGCGCT
TTATATATAGTAAATTGAATTTTCGATTGAATCGATTGAATTTTTTACCTTCACCTTTTTCTCTCTAATT
TTCTTCCACGTCTTCTTGAAAGCTTAAATAAATAAAATTAAATAGACAAATTATCTACTTTTTAAACCAG
GTGGGATAATTTTTCAATAATATGAATTATCAATAAATTGTTAACTGGTTGTAATTTTAAAGTAAGTCCA
TATTTTCAGCTCTAATGAAAAGTAAAGGCTTTCCAAAAATACAAAAATTAAGATACAGTTTCATGAGATG
TACAAAAAATTTCAAGCATAGCCATAACCAATTCTAGGACATTTTTGCAGAATTAATACTTTTGCAGGAA
ATCTTAATAAAATCATGTATTCATATAAAAAGTCACTGCCAAATCTATCCGACCCAATATCCCATTACCA
CGTACTAATCTTCCTCGAATCCTCTCATCATTTTCCGATTTGATTTTTTTCTTTTTTTCTTCAACAGAAA
TAGCAGATTCAGGAGGAAAAGTCATTTTTCTTAGTTTTTCTCCTCTTTAAATACTAATCTTCCATTCCGA
AAATAAAGAGAGTTAAGCGATGAGAGAGCGTGAATGAGTGAGACACAGACAAACACGTATTTGATATTTT
TTGGCCTAATCTCCCTCCCATCTCTTTGCTCCTGCTCCGCCAACTTGTCGATTCAGATTAGCAATTTGTC
AAGCCCTGTTTGTGTGGCTCAATTGATTCGTTTTTTTTTCTTTTTTTTTGGCATTTCTGCTGAATCTTCT
AATTTCCTATATGATCAAATAACGTAGACACTATAATTGTAAGCCACCTGTTTTTTTTTCGTATTTGTTA
TCAATTTGAAATGGGCAAAATATCTTAATCACAAGTTTTTTAATGCCAAAAAAACTTTTTTTGTCATAGA
AAATATGAGTCACTGTTTCGAGTATGTTATAAAGATACGGTATATAATTGTTAAATAATGCACTGGGATA
TTTATATGTATTACTGTCATACAATTAGAAAAGTTTCCTAACAAACTCGATGCATAAACAAGCAGTAGTC
AATTTTTGGATGGGGCCTTAATGTTTTTATTCATTGAATCCATTGGTTCGTTTAAATCAAAGCTTCGCAA
AAATTAGGTATTTCTATTTCTAGGCGTTCGCAAAAAATTTATTCGTACTTTTGTACTCTTTGTTGTAGTG
ACTGATAATGTTTCTGACAAAAATATATCATTAACAGCCAAAACATAGAGTACGGTCAGTTCAGCCATTC
AATGAAATGAAATATAATTATAGTTTTAAAAATCCAACGAGAAACGAAACTGTAAGAGATTTCTTTTTTA
ATTACTTTTGGAAGTTTTTGCTCTAGAAATCATAGTAATATGGGTTAAGGCTTTACTGAAATTTCAAGTT
TCGATTTTATTTTTTTTGAAAATTTATAGTAATACAGACCGTACCATAGTTAGTACGGACAGAAGGGAAT
CCCTCTTGAATGTAATAACCCAATTGAGAAACGCATGTGGTGAGCTTGATTGATTCTTACGGACCTGGTT
TGATGTCGGCTGCTGATTTTAAAAGTTCCTGTATCTAGGGAACTATTGTTTAAAACATTGGGTAGAAATT
AATTTTCCCAAACTTCCATTTTTCGATATCAACATTGCAAGATGAACAGAAATACTTTTTCGGCTTACTC
TTCATTTCCTAGTTTTCATATTATTAGAATCAAGATTAAGATCAATTTTTCACTAATCCGCGTACACTTC
ATCACAATATTATTTTATAGTGAAGACTCCCGTATCAGTAATTTTTTATTGGGGGTATTCTGTTTTCTTT
GGGAACAATTTAAAATCCGACTGACTGAGGAACAGATCAGATAAAATAGTGAATTGACGTATATCTGAAA
TTTACGAAAAAGAGGATCAGATAAAGTAGATCATCTGGGTCAGTGAATCATTTGAATTTTAGTTTTTTGA
TTTCGGATTTGAGAAAAAATAAAATAAACTGTTTCAATATCTCTATAAAATTAGGCAAAATATTGGGATT
CTACTTCACTTTTTTAAAAACATTTTCATCAACTTTGCATCTATTTTTCAAACTAAACTTGCTTCATTTG
TATTACGAAACTTTATTATGTACAAAAATGCCTGCATGATGCCTATTCGCTCGCCTACTATCAAAATTCT
TAAAAACCAAAATTCGTATTATGTGGTTAGTTGAACCTTTTCAAAAAACAATTGAAATTTTTAAGCTTAT
AGTTTCGTAAATCTACATTGCATGGAGATACCTAGTTTCCATAATGCCGAAAATAGGCAACAGGTAGGCA
CGTGGGTAGGCAGACAAAGGCATGCCTGGCAACAAAAAATACCGATTATCCGTTACCTACTTTTAATCGC
TTTTTAAAATCGTTTCCATATAATTTTCCCACCCCTTTTGTTCAGGTTTTCTCTTTTTTTTCTTCATATA
TACATTTTTTCTAATAATTGTTTTGTTTTGGCGTTTCCCCAAAAAAGAAAATATTCTCTGAAAAGTCAAT
GAAGCCCCCTTTTTTCCCTTCTAATCTCTTTAGTTACCACCTTCTCTCATGAATATTTAGAATGAGATCT
ATGTTGTCATCAACCACCCAAAAATCTTCGACACCGTTTACACCCCCATATATATACATATTTATCTAGT
TACATACATACGTACTCACACACACACACAAGGCAAAAGAAAAAGACCTTCTAAATAATTCGTCTTAAAT
AATTTATGTTAATCTCAATTCCGATTCGCAGCTCACTAGCCGCCATGTTTACTTTCCTTTCAGACTCTTT
CTCACTTTTTTCCAGTTCAGAAATCTTCTTCGTCTACTGATATTATTTTTGCTAATTAATCTAGTATTAA
TTTGAAAACTATTCAATAATTCCTGACAATTTAAAATATGCATTCGTTGAAACGGTTTTTTTTTGAAAAG
TTACTATAATATATTATCAAGAAAATGGCATGCATAAGGTTCTGTTAAAACAAATCAAACTATTTTTGTT
TATAAGAAAAACATCTGAAAGTCAAAAAATGTGTTTTACCAGTTTCAACAAAAAAGAAAAAGCTTTCCTA
TACCAAATTTTAAATATGTACTCTTTCCATCAATTACTGAGAAAAACAATTCTAACATATCTATTAAGTT
GCAGATTTAGTAGGAATTATTATTTATTTAAAACAACTACTTTTTAAACGAAAACATAACTTCCAACTGT
TTCTGATAGTTAATAAAAGCTTCAATTCTTCTTTAAACGTGGTGTAGACGTATTTTTTTAGTGCTTTATT
AGGTCCAAAATTGTCTGAAAAAAAGAGTTATGGCGGCTCAAAAAATGATTTTACCCAATTTTACCAAATC
TTGACGTCCATCGACCTTAAATGTACCGTGTAAGTTTTCAAAGCTTTTGAAACAGTAAAATGTTAAACAT
TCCAACTATTTCTGATAGTTCTTGAAAATTCCCATTTTATTTGTTGATTTAGTGGTGCACCGTCTTGCTG
AAAACACTCAATAAATTTTTAATTTTAATAGTATTTCGGGTTTGCTGAAATTATATCTTCCTTCTAAAAA
CTTTTCACTGTTTCACGTTGTAATTTTAAGATGAATAACCAAATAGGCAGGGATTGTTCTTTATTACTGG
GCGTCATACCTTGGCATTTTATTTCTTATACATACGTGAATCTTATGCTAAACTTGAAAATTATTCTGAA
AAAAAAAATCAAAATTCCAGATAAATAATCCCAAAAACCGTTTCAAAACGGAGTTCCATCAAGAAATCGC
GTCATCGCTTGTCCGGATCCCGGGATTGGCCAAAGGACCCAAAGGTATGTTTCGAATGATACTAACATAA
CATAGAACATTTTCAGGAGGACCCTTGCTTGGAGGGTACCGAGCTCAGAAAAAATGACCGCTCCAAAGAA
GAAGCGCAAGGTTCCAGTCGAGAAGATGACTGCCCCAAAAAAGAAACGTAAGGTCCCGCGGATGTCAGAG
CTTATTAAGGAGAATATGCATATGAAACTGTACATGGAAGGAACCGTGGACAACCATCACTTTAAGTGCA
CTTCGGAGGGGGAAGGCAAACCGTACGAGGGCACCCAGACCATGCGAATCAAGGTGGTCGAGGGAGGCCC
ACTGCCCTTCGCCTTCGACATTCTGGTAAGTTTAAACATATATATACTAACTAACCCTGATTATTTAAAT
TTTCAGGCTACTAGCTTCCTGTACGGCAGCAAGACTTTTATTAATCACACCCAGGGCATCCCGGACTTCT
TCAAACAGTCGTTCCCTGAGGGCTTCACATGGGAGCGTGTGACCACATACGAAGACGGTGGCGTTCTCAC
CGCTACCCAGGACACCAGCCTCCAGGACGGTTGCCTCATATATAATGTGGTAAGTTTAAACAGTTCGGTA
CTAACTAACCATACATATTTAAATTTTCAGAAGATCCGGGGAGTAAACTTCACATCCAATGGTCCGGTTA
TGCAGAAGAAAACACTCGGCTGGGAGGCCTTCACCGAGACGCTGTATCCGGCTGACGGAGGCCTGGAAGG
TCGAAACGACATGGCCCTGAAGCTCGTCGGCGGTAGCCATCTCATCGCAAACGCTAAGACCACATATAGA
TCCAAGAAACCGGTAAGTTTAAACATGATTTTACTAACTAACTAATCTGATTTAAATTTTCAGGCTAAGA
ACCTTAAAATGCCGGGAGTCTACTATGTTGACTACAGACTGGAACGGATCAAGGAGGCCAACAACGAGAC
CTACGTCGAGCAGCACGAGGTTGCAGTTGCCAGATACTGCGACCTCCCGAGCAAACTGGGTCACAAGCTT
AATCCTAGGATACCGGTGGGTGAAGACCCACCAAAGCCATCTGCCAAGGGAGCCAAGAAGGCCGCCAAGA
CCGTTACGAAGCCAAAGGACGGAAAGAAGAGACGTCATGCCCGTAAGGAATCATACTCCGTCTACATCTA
CCGTGTCCTCAAGCAAGTTCATCCAGACACTGGAGTTTCCTCCAAAGCCATGTCTATCATGAACTCTTTT
GTCAACGATGTCTTCGAGCGTATTGCTGCTGAAGCATCCCGTCTTGCTCACTACAACAAGCGTTCCACAA
TCTCATCCCGCGAAATTCAGACCGCTGTCCGTCTGATCCTTCCAGGAGAGCTTGCCAAGCACGCCGTGTC
TGAGGGAACCAAGGCCGTTACCAAGTACACTTCCAGCAAGTAGGAATTCCAACTGAGCGCCGGTCGCTAC
CATTACCAACTTGTCTGGTGTCAAAAATAATAGGGGCCGCTGTCATCAGAGTAAGTTTAAACTGAGTTCT
ACTAACTAACGAGTAATATTTAAATTTTCAGCATCTCGCGCCCGTGCCTCTGACTTCTAAGTCCAATTAC
TCTTCAACATCCCTACATGCTCTTTCTCCCTGTGCTCCCACCCCCTATTTTTGTTATTATCAAAAAACTT
CTCTTAATTTCTTTGTTTTTTAGCTTCTTTTAAGTCACCTCTAACAATGAAATTGTGTAGATTCAAAAAT
AGAATTAATTCGTAATAAAAAGTCGAAAAAAATTGTGCTCCCTCCCCCCATTAATAATAATTCTATCCCA
AAATCTACACAATGTTCTGTGTACACTTCTTATGTTTTTTACTTCTGATAAATTTTTTTGAAACATCATA
GAAAAAACCGCACACAAAATACCTTATCATATGTTACGTTTCAGTTTATGACCGCAATTTTTATTTCTTC
GCACGTCTGGGCCTCTCATGACGTCAAATCATGCTCATCGTGAAAAAGTTTTGGAGTATTTTTGGAATTT
TTCAATCAAGTGAAAGTTTATGAAATTAATTTTCCTGCTTTTGCTTTTTGGGGTTTCCCCTATTGTTTGT
CAAGATTTCGAGGACGGCGTTTTTCTTGCTAAAATCACAAGTATTGATGAGCACGATGCAAGAAAGATCG
GAAGAAGGTTTGGGTTTGAGGCTCAGTGGAAGGTGAGTAGAAGTTGATAATTTGAAAGTGGAGTAGTGTC
TATGGGGTTTTTGCCTTAAATGACAGAATACATTCCCAATATACCAAACATAACTGTTTCCTACTAGTCG
GCCGTACGGGCCCTTTCGTCTCGCGCGTTTCGGTGATGACGGTGAAAACCTCTGACACATGCAGCTCCCG
GAGACGGTCACAGCTTGTCTGTAAGCGGATGCCGGGAGCAGACAAGCCCGTCAGGGCGCGTCAGCGGGTG
TTGGCGGGTGTCGGGGCTGGCTTAACTATGCGGCATCAGAGCAGATTGTACTGAGAGTGCACCATATGCG
GTGTGAAATACCGCACAGATGCGTAAGGAGAAAATACCGCATCAGGCGGCCTTAAGGGCCTCGTGATACG
CCTATTTTTATAGGTTAATGTCATGATAATAATGGTTTCTTAGACGTCAGGTGGCACTTTTCGGGGAAAT
GTGCGCGGAACCCCTATTTGTTTATTTTTCTAAATACATTCAAATATGTATCCGCTCATGAGACAATAAC
CCTGATAAATGCTTCAATAATATTGAAAAAGGAAGAGTATGAGTATTCAACATTTCCGTGTCGCCCTTAT
TCCCTTTTTTGCGGCATTTTGCCTTCCTGTTTTTGCTCACCCAGAAACGCTGGTGAAAGTAAAAGATGCT
GAAGATCAGTTGGGTGCACGAGTGGGTTACATCGAACTGGATCTCAACAGCGGTAAGATCCTTGAGAGTT
TTCGCCCCGAAGAACGTTTTCCAATGATGAGCACTTTTAAAGTTCTGCTATGTGGCGCGGTATTATCCCG
TATTGACGCCGGGCAAGAGCAACTCGGTCGCCGCATACACTATTCTCAGAATGACTTGGTTGAGTACTCA
CCAGTCACAGAAAAGCATCTTACGGATGGCATGACAGTAAGAGAATTATGCAGTGCTGCCATAACCATGA
GTGATAACACTGCGGCCAACTTACTTCTGACAACGATCGGAGGACCGAAGGAGCTAACCGCTTTTTTGCA
CAACATGGGGGATCATGTAACTCGCCTTGATCGTTGGGAACCGGAGCTGAATGAAGCCATACCAAACGAC
GAGCGTGACACCACGATGCCTGTAGCAATGGCAACAACGTTGCGCAAACTATTAACTGGCGAACTACTTA
CTCTAGCTTCCCGGCAACAATTAATAGACTGGATGGAGGCGGATAAAGTTGCAGGACCACTTCTGCGCTC
GGCCCTTCCGGCTGGCTGGTTTATTGCTGATAAATCTGGAGCCGGTGAGCGTGGGTCTCGCGGTATCATT
GCAGCACTGGGGCCAGATGGTAAGCCCTCCCGTATCGTAGTTATCTACACGACGGGGAGTCAGGCAACTA
TGGATGAACGAAATAGACAGATCGCTGAGATAGGTGCCTCACTGATTAAGCATTGGTAACTGTCAGACCA
AGTTTACTCATATATACTTTAGATTGATTTAAAACTTCATTTTTAATTTAAAAGGATCTAGGTGAAGATC
CTTTTTGATAATCTCATGACCAAAATCCCTTAACGTGAGTTTTCGTTCCACTGAGCGTCAGACCCCGTAG
AAAAGATCAAAGGATCTTCTTGAGATCCTTTTTTTCTGCGCGTAATCTGCTGCTTGCAAACAAAAAAACC
ACCGCTACCAGCGGTGGTTTGTTTGCCGGATCAAGAGCTACCAACTCTTTTTCCGAAGGTAACTGGCTTC
AGCAGAGCGCAGATACCAAATACTGTTCTTCTAGTGTAGCCGTAGTTAGGCCACCACTTCAAGAACTCTG
TAGCACCGCCTACATACCTCGCTCTGCTAATCCTGTTACCAGTGGCTGCTGCCAGTGGCGATAAGTCGTG
TCTTACCGGGTTGGACTCAAGACGATAGTTACCGGATAAGGCGCAGCGGTCGGGCTGAACGGGGGGTTCG
TGCACACAGCCCAGCTTGGAGCGAACGACCTACACCGAACTGAGATACCTACAGCGTGAGCTATGAGAAA
GCGCCACGCTTCCCGAAGGGAGAAAGGCGGACAGGTATCCGGTAAGCGGCAGGGTCGGAACAGGAGAGCG
CACGAGGGAGCTTCCAGGGGGAAACGCCTGGTATCTTTATAGTCCTGTCGGGTTTCGCCACCTCTGACTT
GAGCGTCGATTTTTGTGATGCTCGTCAGGGGGGCGGAGCCTATGGAAAAACGCCAGCAACGCGGCCTTTT
TACGGTTCCTGGCCTTTTGCTGGCCTTTTGCTCACATGTTCTTTCCTGCGTTATCCCCTGATTCTGTGGA
TAACCGTATTACCGCCTTTGAGTGAGCTGATACCGCTCGCCGCAGCCGAACGACCGAGCGCAGCGAGTCA
GTGAGCGAGGAAGCGGAAGAGCGCCCAATACGCAAACCGCCTCTCCCCGCGCGTTGGCCGATTCATTAAT
GCAGCTGGCACGACAGGTTTCCCGACTGGAAAGCGGGCAGTGAGCGCAACGCAATTAATGTGAGTTAGCT
CACTCATTAGGCACCCCAGGCTTTACACTTTATGCTTCCGGCTCGTATGTTGTGTGGAATTGTGAGCGGA
TAACAATT
Features (pLannotate 1.2.2; 15 found; start..end, strand, type, name):
    152..169     -  misc_feature   MCS (fragment): pUC18/19 multiple cloning site
   2203..2222    +  promoter       LAC4 promoter (5') (fragment): 5' portion of the Kluyveromyces lactis LAC4 promoter
   3444..3460    -  terminator     PGK1 terminator (fragment): S. cerevisae PGK1; transcription terminator for 3-phosphoglycerate kinase gene
   5458..6303    +  CDS            mTagBFP2: mTagBFP2 is a basic (constitutively fluorescent) blue fluorescent protein published in 2011, derived from Entacmaea quadricolor. It is reported to be a very rapidly-maturing monomer with very low acid sensitivity.
   6328..6690    +  CDS            his-11: H2B1_CAEEL - Experimental evidence at protein level: Swiss-Prot protein existence level 1. Core component of nucleosome. Nucleosomes wrap and compact DNA into chromatin, limiting DNA accessibility to the cellular machineries which require DNA as a template. Histones thereby play a central role in transcription regulation, DNA repair, DNA replication and chromosomal stability. DNA accessibility is regulated via a complex set of post-translational modifications of histones, also called histone code, and nucleosome remodeling. From Caenorhabditis elegans.
   7300..7452    +  CDS            aex-5 (fragment): AEX5_CAEEL - Also known as kpc-3 From Caenorhabditis elegans.
   7580..7615    +  CDS            rop (fragment): Rop protein, which maintains plasmids at low copy number; rop
   7717..7816    +  misc_feature   bom (fragment): basis of mobility region from pBR322
   7914..8018    +  promoter       AmpR promoter: bla
   8019..8879    +  CDS            AmpR: β-lactamase; bla; confers resistance to ampicillin, carbenicillin, and related antibiotics
   9050..9638    +  rep_origin     ori: high-copy-number ColE1/pMB1/pBR322/pUC origin of replication
   9821..9913    +  CDS            lacI (fragment): lac repressor; lacI; The lac repressor binds to the lac operator to inhibit transcription in E. coli. This inhibition can be relieved by adding lactose or isopropyl-β-D-thiogalactopyranoside (IPTG).
   9926..9947    +  protein_bind   CAP binding site: CAP binding activates transcription in the presence of cAMP. E. coli catabolite activator protein
   9962..9992    +  promoter       lac promoter: promoter for the E. coli lac operon
  10000..10016   +  protein_bind   lac operator: The lac repressor binds to the lac operator to inhibit transcription in E. coli. This inhibition can be relieved by adding lactose or isopropyl-β-D-thiogalactopyranoside (IPTG). lac repressor encoded by lacI
