[The description below was written by a language model from this plasmid's Addgene catalogue record and pLannotate feature annotations shown in this document.]
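Description:
pEY105 is a C. elegans expression plasmid built on the pPD95.62 worm vector backbone. It serves as a transcriptional reporter for mgl-3, the nematode gene listed as the insert. The sequenced construct is about 10 kb. It is propagated in E. coli through a high-copy ColE1/pUC-type origin and selected with ampicillin via the β-lactamase gene and its native promoter. Remnants of the pUC cloning region (lac promoter, lac operator, CAP site, MCS fragment) and small rop, bom and lacI fragments are backbone carry-over with no role in the worm.

The payload is an mTagBFP2 coding sequence followed closely, on the same strand, by his-11, which encodes a C. elegans histone H2B. This arrangement is consistent with a fluorophore–histone fusion that tethers the blue fluorescent protein to chromatin, producing the nuclear signal described in the record. The roughly 5 kb upstream of mTagBFP2 carries no meaningful annotation. The very short hits there to yeast LAC4 promoter and PGK1 terminator sequences are almost certainly spurious matches. This region presumably holds the mgl-3 regulatory sequence inserted by Gibson assembly, although the record does not define its boundaries. The 3' UTR is also not annotated, and the aex-5 fragment detected downstream of his-11 may reflect C. elegans genomic sequence in that region of the backbone.

The plasmid is one of the neuron-type reporters associated with the NeuroPAL multicolour atlas, in which combinations of promoter-driven nuclear fluorophores give neurons distinguishable colour codes for whole-brain identification. The record refers to the associated publication for the set of neurons in which the mgl-3 reporter is expressed.
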