Addgene plasmid #223452: pEY105
Purpose: mgl-3 fluorescent neural reporter driving nuclear mTagBFP2 expression (refer to NeuroPAL paper for expression)
Depositing lab: Oliver Hobert & Eviatar Yemini. Depositing organization: Columbia University. Publication: NeuroPAL: A Multicolor Atlas for Whole-Brain Neuronal Identification in C. elegans. Yemini E, Lin A, Nejatbakhsh A, Varol E, Sun R, Mena GE, Samuel ADT, Paninski L, Venkatachalam V, Hobert O. Cell. 2021 Jan 7;184(1):272-288.e11. doi: 10.1016/j.cell.2020.12.012. Epub 2020 Dec 29. PubMed 33378642.
Backbone
  Vector backbone: pPD95.62
  Vector type: Worm Expression
Growth in bacteria
  Bacterial resistance: Ampicillin, 100 μg/mL
  Growth temperature: 37°C
  Growth strain: DH5alpha
  Copy number: Unknown
Gene/Insert
  Gene/Insert name: mgl-3
  Species: C. elegans (nematode)
  Entrez Gene: mgl-3 (a.k.a. CELE_Y4C6A.2)
  Cloning method: Gibson Cloning
Terms and licenses: Academic/Nonprofit Terms; Industry Terms: Not Available to Industry
How to cite: pEY105 was a gift from Oliver Hobert & Eviatar Yemini (Addgene plasmid # 223452 ; http://n2t.net/addgene:223452 ; RRID:Addgene_223452)
